>Addgene plasmid #198035 | pFastBac_Dual-GST-TEV-SINTBAD-EGFP (codon optimized Sf9) | addgene full sequence | sequence record 391287 | Addgene NGS Result
AGTCATAACAAGCCATGAAAACCGCCACTGCGCCGTTACCACCGCTGCGTTCGGTCAAGGTTCTGGACCA
GTTGCGTGAGCGCATACGCTACTTGCATTACAGTTTACGAACCGAACAGGCTTATGTCAACTGGGTTCGT
GCCTTCATCCGTTTCCACGGTGTGCGTCACCCGGCAACCTTGGGCAGCAGCGAAGTCGAGGCATTTCTGT
CCTGGCTGGCGAACGAGCGCAAGGTTTCGGTCTCCACGCATCGTCAGGCATTGGCGGCCTTGCTGTTCTT
CTACGGCAAGGTGCTGTGCACGGATCTGCCCTTGCTTCAGGAGATCGGTAGACCTCGGCCGTCGCGGCGC
TTGCCGGTGGTGCTGACCCCGGATGAAGTGGTTCGCATCCTCGGTTTTCTGGAAGGCGAGCATCGTTTGT
TCGCCCAGGACTCTAGCTATAGTTCTAGTGGTTGGCTACGTACCCGTAGTGGCTATGGCAGGGCTTGCCG
CCCCGACGTTGGCTGCGAGCCCTGGGCCTTCACCCGAACTTGGGGGTTGGGGTGGGGAAAAGGAAGAAAC
GCGGGCGTATTGGTCCCAATGGGGTCTCGGTGGGGTATCGACAGAGTGCCAGCCCTGGGACCGAACCCCG
CGTTTATGAACAAACGACCCAACACCCGTGCGTTTTATTCTGTCTTTTTATTGCCGTCATAGCGCGGGTT
CCTTCCGGTATTGTCTCCTTCCGTGTTTCAGTTAGCCTCCCCCATCTCCCGGTACCGCATGCTATGCATC
AGCTGCTAGCACCATGGCTCGAGATCCCGGGTGATCAAGTCTTCGTCGAGTGATTGTAAATAAAATGTAA
TTTACAGTATAGTATTTTAATTAATATACAAATGATTTGATAATAATTCTTATTTAACTATAATATATTG
TGTTGGGTTGAATTAAAGGTCCGTATACTCCGGAATATTAATAGATCATGGAGATAATTAAAATGATAAC
CATCTCGCAAATAAATAAGTATTTTACTGTTTTCGTAACAGTTTTGTAATAAAAAAACCTATAAATATTC
CGGATTATTCATACCGTCCCACCATCGGGCGCGGATCCATGAGTCCTATCCTCGGTTACTGGAAAATCAA
AGGTCTGGTTCAGCCCACCCGTCTCCTCCTGGAATACTTGGAAGAAAAATACGAAGAGCACCTGTACGAG
CGCGACGAAGGCGACAAGTGGCGTAACAAGAAGTTCGAGCTGGGACTGGAATTCCCCAACCTGCCATACT
ACATCGACGGCGACGTCAAGCTGACCCAGTCCATGGCTATCATCAGATACATCGCCGACAAGCACAACAT
GCTGGGTGGCTGCCCTAAGGAGCGCGCTGAAATCAGCATGCTGGAGGGTGCCGTGCTGGACATCCGTTAC
GGCGTCTCAAGAATCGCTTACTCCAAGGACTTCGAAACTCTGAAGGTCGACTTCCTGAGCAAGCTGCCTG
AGATGCTGAAGATGTTCGAAGACCGTCTGTGCCACAAGACCTACCTGAACGGAGACCACGTGACTCACCC
CGACTTCATGCTGTACGACGCTCTGGACGTGGTCCTGTACATGGACCCAATGTGCCTGGACGCTTTCCCT
AAGCTGGTGTGCTTCAAGAAGCGTATCGAGGCCATCCCTCAGATCGACAAGTACCTGAAGTCCAGCAAGT
ACATCGCTTGGCCTCTGCAAGGATGGCAAGCTACCTTCGGAGGTGGCGACCACCCTCCCAAGTCAGACCT
GGTCCCCAGGGGTTCCCCAGAGTTCGAAAACCTGTACTTCCAGGGAGGTGGCATGGAGAGCATGTTCGAA
GACGACATCTCTATCCTGACTCAGGAGGCTCTGGGACCATCTGAAGTGTGGCTGGACAGCCCTGGTGACC
CCTCTCTGGGAGGTGACATGTGCTCCGCCAGCCACTTCGCTCTGATCACCGCCTACGGCGACATCAAGGA
GAGGCTGGGCGGACTGGAGAGAGAAAACGCCACTCTGCGCCGTAGGCTGAAGGTGTACGAGATCAAGTAC
CCTCTGATCTCAGACTTCGGCGAGGAACACGGATTCAGCCTGTACGAAATCAAGGACGGATCTCTGCTGG
AGGTGGAAAAGGTCTCACTGCAGCAGCGTCTGAACCAGTTCCAGCACGAGCTGCAGAAGAACAAGGAACA
GGAGGAACAGCTGGGAGAGATGATCCAGGCTTACGAGAAGCTGTGCGTCGAAAAGTCCGACCTGGAGACC
GAACTGAGGGAGATGAGAGCCCTGGTGGAAACTCACCTGCGCCAGATCTGCGGCCTGGAACAGCAGCTGC
GTCAGCAGCAGGGACTGCAGGACGCTGCCTTCTCTAACCTCTCACCACCTCCCGCTCCTGCCCCACCTTG
CACTGACCTGGACCTGCACTACCTGGCTCTGCGCGGTGGCTCCGGTCTGTCTCACGCTGGTTGGCCTGGC
AGCACTCCCTCTGTCTCAGACCTGGAGAGACGCCGTCTGGAGGAAGCTCTGGAGGCTGCTCAGGGTGAAG
CTCGCGGCGCTCAGCTGAGGGAGGAACAACTCCAGGCTGAGTGCGAAAGGCTGCAGGGAGAGCTGAAGCA
GCTGCAGGAAACCCGTGCTCAGGACCTGGCCTCTAACCAGTCAGAGAGGGACATGGCTTGGGTGAAGAGA
GTCGGCGACGACCAGGTGAACCTGGCTCTGGCCTACACCGAGCTGACTGAGGAACTGGGTAGGCTGAGAG
AACTGTCTTCACTGCAGGGCCGCATCCTGCGTACTCTGCTGCAGGAACAGGCCAGGTCCGGAGGTCAAAG
ACACTCCCCTCTGAGCCAGCGTCACTCTCCTGCTCCTCAGTGCCCATCCCCATCCCCTCCTGCTAGGGCT
GCCCCTCCCTGCCCACCTTGCCAGTCACCTGTGCCCCAGAGGAGATCCCCAGTGCCTCCTTGCCCAAGCC
CTCAGCAGAGGCGTTCTCCAGCTTCTCCTTCATGCCCCTCCCCAGTGCCTCAGAGGAGATCACCAGTCCC
TCCCTCTTGCCAGTCCCCAAGCCCACAGAGGCGTAGCCCTGTCCCACCTTCTTGCCCTGCTCCCCAGCCT
CGTCCCCCACCTCCCCCACCTCCCGGAGAGCGCACCCTGGCCGAACGTGCTTACGCCAAGCCACCTTCTC
ACCACGTGAAGGCTGGATTCCAGGGTAGGAGATCTTACTCAGAGCTGGCCGAAGGAGCTGCCTACGCTGG
TGCTTCACCCCCATGGCTGCAGGCTGAGGCTGCCACTCTGCCTAAGCCCAGGGCCTACGGTTCCGAACTG
TACGGACCTGGTAGACCACTGAGCCCTCGCCGTGCTTTCGAGGGTATCCGCCTGCGTTTCGAAAAGCAGC
CATCTGAGGAAGACGAGTGGGCTGTGCCTACCTCTCCTCCCTCACCAGAAGTCGGAACTATCAGATGCGC
TTCTTTCTGCGCCGGTTTCCCAATCCCTGAATCTCCTGCTGCTACTGCTTACGCTCACGCTGAACACGCT
CAGTCCTGGCCAAGCATCAACCTGCTGATGGAGACTGTCGGCAGCGACATCAGGTCTTGCCCTCTGTGCC
AGCTGGGATTCCCAGTGGGTTACCCTGACGACGCCCTGATCAAGCACATCGACTCACACCTGGAGAACTC
CAAGATCGGCGGAGGTGGCATGTCCAAGGGCGAGGAACTGTTCACCGGAGTGGTCCCCATCCTGGTGGAA
CTGGACGGCGACGTCAACGGACACAAGTTCTCCGTGAGCGGCGAGGGAGAAGGTGACGCTACCTACGGCA
AGCTGACTCTGAAGTTCATCTGCACCACTGGCAAGCTGCCCGTGCCATGGCCTACCCTGGTCACCACTCT
GACTTACGGTGTCCAGTGCTTCTCTCGCTACCCCGACCACATGAAGCAGCACGACTTCTTCAAGTCAGCT
ATGCCAGAGGGCTACGTGCAGGAAAGGACCATCTTCTTCAAGGACGACGGAAACTACAAGACCAGAGCCG
AGGTGAAGTTCGAAGGAGACACTCTGGTCAACCGCATCGAGCTGAAGGGTATCGACTTCAAGGAAGACGG
TAACATCCTGGGCCACAAGCTGGAGTACAACTACAACTCCCACAACGTGTACATCATGGCTGACAAGCAG
AAGAACGGTATCAAGGTCAACTTCAAGATCCGTCACAACATCGAAGACGGCAGCGTGCAGCTGGCCGACC
ACTACCAGCAGAACACTCCTATCGGCGACGGACCTGTCCTGCTGCCAGACAACCACTACCTGTCTACTCA
GTCAGCTCTGTCCAAGGACCCTAACGAGAAGCGCGACCACATGGTGCTGTTGGAGTTCGTTACGGCTGCT
GGAATCACCCACGGTATGGATGAGCTCTACAAATAAAAGCTTGTCGAGAAGTACTAGAGGATCATAATCA
GCCATACCACATTTGTAGAGGTTTTACTTGCTTTAAAAAACCTCCCACACCTCCCCCTGAACCTGAAACA
TAAAATGAATGCAATTGTTGTTGTTAACTTGTTTATTGCAGCTTATAATGGTTACAAATAAAGCAATAGC
ATCACAAATTTCACAAATAAAGCATTTTTTTCACTGCATTCTAGTTGTGGTTTGTCCAAACTCATCAATG
TATCTTATCATGTCTGGATCTGATCACTGCTTGAGCCTAGGAGATCCGAACCAGATAAGTGAAATCTAGT
TCCAAACTATTTTGTCATTTTTAATTTTCGTATTAGCTTACGACGCTACACCCAGTTCCCATCTATTTTG
TCACTCTTCCCTAAATAATCCTTAAAAACTCCATTTCCACCCCTCCCAGTTCCCAACTATTTTGTCCGCC
CACAGCGGGGCATTTTTCTTCCTGTTATGTTTTTAATCAAACATCCTGCCAACTCCATGTGACAAACCGT
CATCTTCGGCTACTTTTTCTCTGTCACAGAATGAAAATTTTTCTGTCATCTCTTCGTTATTAATGTTTGT
AATTGACTGAATATCAACGCTTATTTGCAGCCTGAATGGCGAATGGG
[124 nt withheld, positions 5018-5141]
C
[91 nt withheld, positions 5143-5233]
A
[49 nt withheld, positions 5235-5283]
CCTTTGACGTTGGAGTCCACGTTCTT
[37 nt withheld, positions 5310-5346]
ACCCTATCTCGGTCTATTCTTTTGATTTATAAGGGATTTTGCCGATTTCGGCCTATTGGTTAAAAAATGA
GCTGATTTAACAAAAATTTAACGCGAATTTTAACAAAATATTAACGCTTACAATTTAGGTGGCACTTTTC
GGGGAAATGTGCGCGGAACCCCTATTTGTTTATTTTTCTAAATACATTCAAATATGTATCCGCTCATGAG
ACAATAACCCTGATAAATGCTTCAATAATATTGAAAAAGGAAGAGTATGAGTATTCAACATTTCCGTGTC
GCCCTTATTCCCTTTTTTGCGGCATTTTGCCTTCCTGTTTTTGCTCACCCAGAAACGCTGGTGAAAGTAA
AAGATGCTGAAGATCAGTTGGGTGCACGAGTGGGTTACATCGAACTGGATCTCAACAGCGGTAAGATCCT
TGAGAGTTTTCGCCCCGAAGAACGTTTTCCAATGATGAGCACTTTTAAAGTTCTGCTATGTGGCGCGGTA
TTATCCCGTATTGACGCCGGGCAAGAGCAACTCGGTCGCCGCATACACTATTCTCAGAATGACTTGGTTG
AGTACTCACCAGTCACAGAAAAGCATCTTACGGATGGCATGACAGTAAGAGAATTATGCAGTGCTGCCAT
AACCATGAGTGATAACACTGCGGCCAACTTACTTCTGACAACGATCGGAGGACCGAAGGAGCTAACCGCT
TTTTTGCACAACATGGGGGATCATGTAACTCGCCTTGATCGTTGGGAACCGGAGCTGAATGAAGCCATAC
CAAACGACGAGCGTGACACCACGATGCCTGTAGCAATGGCAACAACGTTGCGCAAACTATTAACTGGCGA
ACTACTTACTCTAGCTTCCCGGCAACAATTAATAGACTGGATGGAGGCGGATAAAGTTGCAGGACCACTT
CTGCGCTCGGCCCTTCCGGCTGGCTGGTTTATTGCTGATAAATCTGGAGCCGGTGAGCGTGGGTCTCGCG
GTATCATTGCAGCACTGGGGCCAGATGGTAAGCCCTCCCGTATCGTAGTTATCTACACGACGGGGAGTCA
GGCAACTATGGATGAACGAAATAGACAGATCGCTGAGATAGGTGCCTCACTGATTAAGCATTGGTAACTG
TCAGACCAAGTTTACTCATATATACTTTAGATTGATTTAAAACTTCATTTTTAATTTAAAAGGATCTAGG
TGAAGATCCTTTTTGATAATCTCATGACCAAAATCCCTTAACGTGAGTTTTCGTTCCACTGAGCGTCAGA
CCCCGTAGAAAAGATCAAAGGATCTTCTTGAGATCCTTTTTTTCTGCGCGTAATCTGCTGCTTGCAAACA
AAAAAACCACCGCTACCAGCGGTGGTTTGTTTGCCGGATCAAGAGCTACCAACTCTTTTTCCGAAGGTAA
CTGGCTTCAGCAGAGCGCAGATACCAAATACTGTTCTTCTAGTGTAGCCGTAGTTAGGCCACCACTTCAA
GAACTCTGTAGCACCGCCTACATACCTCGCTCTGCTAATCCTGTTACCAGTGGCTGCTGCCAGTGGCGAT
AAGTCGTGTCTTACCGGGTTGGACTCAAGACGATAGTTACCGGATAAGGCGCAGCGGTCGGGCTGAACGG
GGGGTTCGTGCACACAGCCCAGCTTGGAGCGAACGACCTACACCGAACTGAGATACCTACAGCGTGAGCT
ATGAGAAAGCGCCACGCTTCCCGAAGGGAGAAAGGCGGACAGGTATCCGGTAAGCGGCAGGGTCGGAACA
GGAGAGCGCACGAGGGAGCTTCCAGGGGGAAACGCCTGGTATCTTTATAGTCCTGTCGGGTTTCGCCACC
TCTGACTTGAGCGTCGATTTTTGTGATGCTCGTCAGGGGGGCGGAGCCTATGGAAAAACGCCAGCAACGC
GGCCTTTTTACGGTTCCTGGCCTTTTGCTGGCCTTTTGCTCACATGTTCTTTCCTGCGTTATCCCCTGAT
TCTGTGGATAACCGTATTACCGCCTTTGAGTGAGCTGATACCGCTCGCCGCAGCCGAACGACCGAGCGCA
GCGAGTCAGTGAGCGAGGAAGCGGAAGAGCGCCTGATGCGGTATTTTCTCCTTACGCATCTGTGCGGTAT
TTCACACCGCATAGACCAGCCGCGTAACCTGGCAAAATCGGTTACGGTTGAGTAATAAATGGATGCCCTG
CGTAAGCGGGTGTGGGCGGACAATAAAGTCTTAAACTGAACAAAATAGATCTAAACTATGACAATAAAGT
CTTAAACTAGACAGAATAGTTGTAAACTGAAATCAGTCCAGTTATGCTGTGAAAAAGCATACTGGACTTT
TGTTATGGCTAAAGCAAACTCTTCATTTTCTGAAGTGCAAATTGCCCGTCGTATTAAAGAGGGGCGTGGC
CAAGGGCATGGTAAAGACTATATTCGCGGCGTTGTGACAATTTACCGAACAACTCCGCGGCCGGGAAGCC
GATCTCGGCTTGAACGAATTGTTAGGTGGCGGTACTTGGGTCGATATCAAAGTGCATCACTTCTTCCCGT
ATGCCCAACTTTGTATAGAGAGCCACTGCGGGATCGTCACCGTAATCTGCTTGCACGTAGATCACATAAG
CACCAAGCGCGTTGGCCTCATGCTTGAGGAGATTGATGAGCGCGGTGGCAATGCCCTGCCTCCGGTGCTC
GCCGGAGACTGCGAGATCATAGATATAGATCTCACTACGCGGCTGCTCAAACTTGGGCAGAACGTAAGCC
GCGAGAGCGCCAACAACCGCTTCTTGGTCGAAGGCAGCAAGCGCGATGAATGTCTTACTACGGAGCAAGT
TCCCGAGGTAATCGGAGTCCGGCTGATGTTGGGAGTAGGTGGCTACGTCTCCGAACTCACGACCGAAAAG
ATCAAGAGCAGCCCGCATGGATTTGACTTGGTCAGGGCCGAGCCTACATGTGCGAATGATGCCCATACTT
GAGCCACCTAACTTTGTTTTAGGGCGACTGCCCTGCTGCGTAACATCGTTGCTGCTGCGTAACATCGTTG
CTGCTCCATAACATCAAACATCGACCCACGGCGTAACGCGCTTGCTGCTTGGATGCCCGAGGCATAGACT
GTACAAAAAAAC
Features (pLannotate 1.2.2; 20 found; start..end, strand, type, name):
    102..130     -  promoter       Pc promoter: intI1 (promoter lies within the coding sequence); class 1 integron promoter
    108..467     -  CDS            YPR2_ECOLX (fragment): Protein predicted: Swiss-Prot protein existence level 4. From Escherichia coli.
    638..686     -  polyA_signal   HSV TK poly(A) signal: herpes simplex virus thymidine kinase polyadenylation signal (Cole and Stacy, 1985)
    822..931     -  promoter       p10 promoter: baculovirus promoter for expression in insect cells
    955..1046    +  promoter       polyhedrin promoter: polh from Autographa californica; promoter for the baculovirus polyhedrin gene
   1089..1742    +  CDS            GST26_SCHJA: Experimental evidence at protein level: Swiss-Prot protein existence level 1. GST isoenzymes appear to play a central role in the parasite detoxification system. Other functions are also suspected including a role in increasing the solubility of haematin in the parasite gut. From Schistosoma japonicum (Blood fluke).
   1776..1794    +  CDS            TEV site (fragment): tobacco etch virus (TEV) protease recognition and cleavage site
   1803..3647    +  CDS            TBKBP1: TBKB1_HUMAN - Also known as KIAA0775 From Homo sapiens (Human).
   3660..4373    +  CDS            GFP (S65T): GFP (S65T) is a basic (constitutively fluorescent) green fluorescent protein published in 1995, derived from Aequorea victoria.
   4400..4483    +  CDS            large T antigen (fragment): large T antigen from SV40 (simian virus 40)
   4506..4640    +  polyA_signal   SV40 poly(A) signal: SV40 polyadenylation signal
   4669..4834    -  mobile_element Tn7L: mini-Tn7 element (left end of the Tn7 transposon) Tn7
   4997..5013    +  CDS            lacZα (fragment): LacZα fragment of β-galactosidase; lacZ fragment
   5018..5472    +  rep_origin     f1 ori (sequence partly withheld): f1 bacteriophage origin of replication; arrow indicates direction of (+) strand synthesis
   5498..5602    +  promoter       AmpR promoter: bla
   5603..6463    +  CDS            AmpR: β-lactamase; bla; confers resistance to ampicillin, carbenicillin, and related antibiotics
   6634..7222    +  rep_origin     ori: high-copy-number ColE1/pMB1/pBR322/pUC origin of replication
   7408..7459    -  misc_feature   bom (fragment): basis of mobility region from pBR322
   7527..7751    -  mobile_element Tn7R: mini-Tn7 element (right end of the Tn7 transposon) Tn7
   7818..8351    -  CDS            GmR: gentamycin acetyltransferase; aacC1; confers resistance to gentamycin
