[The description below was written by a language model from this plasmid's Addgene catalogue record and pLannotate feature annotations shown in this document.]
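Description:
pFastBac_Dual-GST-TEV-SINTBAD-EGFP (codon optimized Sf9) is a baculovirus donor (transfer) plasmid of about 8.4 kb built on a pFastBac Dual-type backbone for protein production in insect cells. In bacteria it replicates from a high-copy ColE1/pUC-type origin and is selected with ampicillin through the β-lactamase gene; an f1 origin is also present. The expression region, together with a gentamicin acetyltransferase marker driven by a class 1 integron Pc promoter, lies between the Tn7L and Tn7R ends. This mini-Tn7 arrangement allows site-specific transposition of the cassette into a baculovirus shuttle genome (bacmid) in a suitable E. coli strain, with gentamicin resistance marking the transposed segment. The resulting recombinant bacmid is then used to generate virus for infecting insect cells.

The backbone carries two divergent late baculovirus promoters. The polyhedrin promoter drives a single fusion open reading frame: Schistosoma japonicum glutathione S-transferase, a TEV protease recognition site, human SINTBAD (TBKBP1) recoded for Sf9 codon usage, and a C-terminal EGFP (annotated as a GFP S65T-type protein), terminated by the SV40 polyadenylation signal. The opposing p10 promoter, paired with the HSV TK polyadenylation signal, has no annotated coding sequence and appears to be unused.

The GST tag permits glutathione affinity capture, and TEV cleavage can remove it to leave SINTBAD-EGFP. According to the record, the plasmid is used for the expression and purification of EGFP-labelled SINTBAD, and it was deposited in connection with a study of PINK1/Parkin mitophagy initiation by Optineurin.
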