Addgene plasmid #198035: pFastBac_Dual-GST-TEV-SINTBAD-EGFP (codon optimized Sf9)
Purpose: Used for the expression and purification of EGFP labelled SINTBAD (SMC Internal No. 1613)
Depositing lab: Sascha Martens. Depositing organization: University of Vienna. Publication: Unconventional initiation of PINK1/Parkin mitophagy by Optineurin. Nguyen TN, Sawa-Makarska J, Khuu G, Lam WK, Adriaenssens E, Fracchiolla D, Shoebridge S, Bernklau D, Padman BS, Skulsuppaisarn M, Lindblom RSJ, Martens S, Lazarou M. Mol Cell. 2023 May 18;83(10):1693-1709.e9. doi: 10.1016/j.molcel.2023.04.021. PubMed 37207627.
Backbone
  Vector backbone: pFastBac
  Backbone manufacturer: GenScript
  Backbone size w/o insert (bp): 4776
  Total vector size (bp): 8439
  Vector type: Insect Expression
Growth in bacteria
  Bacterial resistance: Ampicillin, 100 μg/mL
  Growth temperature: 37°C
  Growth strain: DH5alpha
  Copy number: Unknown
Gene/Insert
  Gene/Insert name: SINTBAD (alt name: TBKBP1)
  Species: H. sapiens (human)
  Insert size (bp): 3315
  GenBank ID: BC111418
  Entrez Gene: TBKBP1 (a.k.a. ProSAPiP2, SINTBAD)
  Tag / fusion protein: GST-TEV (N terminal on insert); EGFP (C terminal on insert)
  Cloning method: Unknown
  Sequencing primers: 5′ cctggcagcactccctctgtctcagacctgg; 3′ atcttggagttctccaggtgtgagt
Resource information
  A portion of this plasmid was derived from a plasmid made by: GenScript
Terms and licenses: Academic/Nonprofit Terms; Industry Terms: Not Available to Industry
How to cite: pFastBac_Dual-GST-TEV-SINTBAD-EGFP (codon optimized Sf9) was a gift from Sascha Martens (Addgene plasmid # 198035 ; http://n2t.net/addgene:198035 ; RRID:Addgene_198035)
